>Addgene plasmid #46568 | pCOCK CM-R05 | depositor partial sequence | sequence record 69417 | CM-R05 mutant promoter
TAGTATTAATAGTAATCAATTACGGGGTCATTAGTTCGTAGCCCATATATGGAGTTCCGCGTTACATAAC
TTACGGTAAATGGCCCGCCTGGCTGACCGCCCAACGACCCCCGCCCATTGACGTCAATAATGACGTATGT
TCCCATAGTAACGCCAATAGGGACTTTCCATTGACGTCAATGGGTGGAGTATTTACGGTAAACTGCCCAC
TTGGCAGTACATCAAGTGTATCATATGCCAAGTACGCCCCCTATTGACGTCAATGACGGTAAATGGCCCG
CCTGGCATTATGCCCAGTACATGACCTTATGGGACTTTCCTACTTGGCAGTACATCTACGTATTAGTCAT
CGCTATTACCATGGTGATGCGGTTTTGGCAGTACATCAATGGGCGTGGATAGCGGTTTGACTCACGGGGA
TTTCCAAGTCTCCACCCCATTGACGTCAATGGGAGTTTGTTTTGGCACCAAAATCAACGGGACTTTCCAA
AATGTCGTAACAACTCCGTCCCATTGACGCAACTTGGCGGCAGGGGTAGACATCAGAGGTCTAGAGCAGC
CGAGCTGATACTTTGACCTGACATATC
