>Addgene plasmid #46568 | pCOCK CM-R05 | addgene partial sequence | sequence record 71523 | synth-int-R 5'-ggagtactcaccccaacagc-3'
GCACATTAACCCTCACTAAAGGGAGCTAAGCCTGCAGGTTAATAAATTTAAATCCCTATAGTGAGTCGTA
TTATTCGAACCGCGGGCCCTCTAGACTCGAGCGGCCGCCACTGTGCTGGATATCAACCACTTTGTACAAG
AAAGCTGGGTGATATGTCAGGTCAAAGTATCAGCTCGGCTGCTCTAGACCTCTGATGTCTACCCCTGCCG
CCAAGTTGCGTCAATGGGACGGAGTTGTTACGACATTTTGGAAAGTCCCGTTGATTTTGGTGCCAAAACA
AACTCCCATTGACGTCAATGGGGTGGAGACTTGGAAATCCCCGTGAGTCAAACCGCTATCCACGCCCATT
GATGTACTGCCAAAACCGCATCACCATGGTAATAGCGATGACTAATACGTAGATGTACTGCCAAGTAGGA
AAGTCCCATAAGGTCATGTACTGGGCATAATGCCAGGCGGGCCATTTACCGTCATTGACGTCAATAGGGG
GCGTACTTGGCATATGATACACTTGATGTACTGCCAAGTGGGCAGTTTACCGTAAATACTCCACCCATTG
ACGTCAATGGAAAGTCCCTATTGGCGTTACTATGGGAACATACGTCATTATTGACGTCAATGGGCGGGGG
TCGTTGGGCGGTCAGCCAGGCGGGCCATTTACCGTAAGTTATGTAACGCGGAACTCCATATATGGGCTAC
GAACTAATGACCCCGTAATTGATTACTATTAATACTAAGCCTGCTTTTTTGTACAAACTTGTTGATATCT
GCAGAATTCCACCACACTGGACTAGTGGATCCGAGCTCGGTACCAAGCTTTTTGCAAAAGCCTAGTCAAT
AATCAATGTCAACGCGTATATCTGGCCCGTACATCGCGAAGCAGCGCAAAACGCCTAACCCCTAAGCAGA
TTCTTCATGCAATTGTCGGTCAAGCCTTGCCTTGTTGTAGCTTAATTTTGCTCGCGCACTACTCAGCGAC
CTCCAACACA
