[The description below was written by a language model from this plasmid's Addgene catalogue record.]
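Description:
pCOCK CM-R05 is a mammalian expression and synthetic-biology plasmid of about 6.2 kb, built on a modified pEF5-FRT-V5-DEST Gateway destination backbone. It is maintained in E. coli as a high-copy plasmid under ampicillin selection. The backbone was re-engineered in three steps. First, the native EF1alpha promoter was removed, so that the attR Gateway cassette became a promoter-acceptor site rather than a gene-acceptor site. Second, an IVS-EGFP cassette (an intervening sequence, or intron, followed by the EGFP reporter) was placed between the Gateway cassette and the BGH polyadenylation signal. Third, synthetic promoters flanked by attL sites in pDONR221 entry vectors were recombined into this position.

In this member of the series, the recombined element is a 587 bp mutant cytomegalovirus promoter generated by random mutagenesis of the 3' end of wild-type CMV. It drives transcription of the intron-EGFP unit, which is terminated by the BGH polyA, so green fluorescence reports promoter strength. The record does not list the specific mutations or the relative strength of this variant, and refers to the associated publication for both.

The backbone also carries an FRT site linked to a hygromycin resistance gene that lacks its own ATG. The marker becomes functional only after Flp-mediated recombination into a matching FRT site in the target cell genome. This allows selection of single-copy integrants at a defined locus, so different promoter variants can be compared without position effects. The plasmid belongs to a set of synthetic promoters intended for tuning ectopic gene expression levels in mammalian cells.
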