Addgene plasmid #46568: pCOCK CM-R05
Purpose: Mammalian expression plasmid with EGFP expressed from synthetic promoter (random mutagenesis of CMVwt 3' end).
Depositing lab: Clifford Wang. Depositing organization: Stanford University. Publication: Modulating ectopic gene expression levels by using retroviral vectors equipped with synthetic promoters. Ferreira JP, Peacock RW, Lawhorn IE, Wang CL. Syst Synth Biol. 2011 Dec;5(3-4):131-8. doi: 10.1007/s11693-011-9089-0. Epub 2011 Nov 20. PubMed 23205156.
Backbone
  Vector backbone: pEF5-FRT-V5-DEST
  Backbone manufacturer: Life Technologies
  Backbone size w/o insert (bp): 7528
  Total vector size (bp): 6182
  Modifications to backbone: 1. EF1alpha promoter removed (so attR Gateway sites can be used to clone in synthetic promoters) 2. IVS-EGFP cassette inserted between attR Gateway cassette and BGH polyA 3. Synthetic promoters flanked by attL in pDONR221 (Life Technologies) vectors were used to recombine promoters into the vector resulting from modifications 1 and 2 above.
  Vector type: Mammalian Expression, Synthetic Biology
  Selectable markers: Hygromycin ; No ATG until recombines into FRT site in target cell genome
Growth in bacteria
  Bacterial resistance: Ampicillin, 100 μg/mL
  Growth temperature: 37°C
  Growth strain: XL1 Blue
  Copy number: High Copy
Gene/Insert
  Gene/Insert name: CMV mutant promoter
  Species: Cytomegalovirus viral promoter
  Insert size (bp): 587
  Mutation: Mutant version of CMV promoter (refer to Table 1 for sequence and strength information)
Terms and licenses: Academic/Nonprofit Terms; Industry Terms: Not Available to Industry
How to cite: pCOCK CM-R05 was a gift from Clifford Wang (Addgene plasmid # 46568 ; http://n2t.net/addgene:46568 ; RRID:Addgene_46568)
